>Addgene plasmid #147082 | pETM-41-HsNot1iso1_1597-2376_O | depositor full sequence | sequence record 289529 | Full Sequence
TTCTTAGAAAAACTCATCGAGCATCAAATGAAACTGCAATTTATTCATATCAGGATTATCAATACCATAT
TTTTGAAAAAGCCGTTTCTGTAATGAAGGAGAAAACTCACCGAGGCAGTTCCATAGGATGGCAAGATCCT
GGTATCGGTCTGCGATTCCGACTCGTCCAACATCAATACAACCTATTAATTTCCCCTCGTCAAAAATAAG
GTTATCAAGTGAGAAATCACCATGAGTGACGACTGAATCCGGTGAGAATGGCAAAAGCTTATGCATTTCT
TTCCAGACTTGTTCAACAGGCCAGCCATTACGCTCGTCATCAAAATCACTCGCATCAACCAAACCGTTAT
TCATTCGTGATTGCGCCTGAGCGAGACGAAATACGCGATCGCTGTTAAAAGGACAATTACAAACAGGAAT
CGAATGCAACCGGCGCAGGAACACTGCCAGCGCATCAACAATATTTTCACCTGAATCAGGATATTCTTCT
AATACCTGGAATGCTGTTTTCCCGGGGATCGCAGTGGTGAGTAACCATGCATCATCAGGAGTACGGATAA
AATGCTTGATGGTCGGAAGAGGCATAAATTCCGTCAGCCAGTTTAGTCTGACCATCTCATCTGTAACATC
ATTGGCAACGCTACCTTTGCCATGTTTCAGAAACAACTCTGGCGCATCGGGCTTCCCATACAATCGATAG
ATTGTCGCACCTGATTGCCCGACATTATCGCGAGCCCATTTATACCCATATAAATCAGCATCCATGTTGG
AATTTAATCGCGGCCTCGAGCAAGACGTTTCCCGTTGAATATGGCTCATAACACCCCTTGTATTACTGTT
TATGTAAGCAGACAGTTTTATTGTTCATGACCAAAATCCCTTAACGTGAGTTTTCGTTCCACTGAGCGTC
AGACCCCGTAGAAAAGATCAAAGGATCTTCTTGAGATCCTTTTTTTCTGCGCGTAATCTGCTGCTTGCAA
ACAAAAAAACCACCGCTACCAGCGGTGGTTTGTTTGCCGGATCAAGAGCTACCAACTCTTTTTCCGAAGG
TAACTGGCTTCAGCAGAGCGCAGATACCAAATACTGTCCTTCTAGTGTAGCCGTAGTTAGGCCACCACTT
CAAGAACTCTGTAGCACCGCCTACATACCTCGCTCTGCTAATCCTGTTACCAGTGGCTGCTGCCAGTGGC
GATAAGTCGTGTCTTACCGGGTTGGACTCAAGACGATAGTTACCGGATAAGGCGCAGCGGTCGGGCTGAA
CGGGGGGTTCGTGCACACAGCCCAGCTTGGAGCGAACGACCTACACCGAACTGAGATACCTACAGCGTGA
GCTATGAGAAAGCGCCACGCTTCCCGAAGGGAGAAAGGCGGACAGGTATCCGGTAAGCGGCAGGGTCGGA
ACAGGAGAGCGCACGAGGGAGCTTCCAGGGGGAAACGCCTGGTATCTTTATAGTCCTGTCGGGTTTCGCC
ACCTCTGACTTGAGCGTCGATTTTTGTGATGCTCGTCAGGGGGGCGGAGCCTATGGAAAAACGCCAGCAA
CGCGGCCTTTTTACGGTTCCTGGCCTTTTGCTGGCCTTTTGCTCACATGTTCTTTCCTGCGTTATCCCCT
GATTCTGTGGATAACCGTATTACCGCCTTTGAGTGAGCTGATACCGCTCGCCGCAGCCGAACGACCGAGC
GCAGCGAGTCAGTGAGCGAGGAAGCGGAAGAGCGCCTGATGCGGTATTTTCTCCTTACGCATCTGTGCGG
TATTTCACACCGCATATATGGTGCACTCTCAGTACAATCTGCTCTGATGCCGCATAGTTAAGCCAGTATA
CACTCCGCTATCGCTACGTGACTGGGTCATGGCTGCGCCCCGACACCCGCCAACACCCGCTGACGCGCCC
TGACGGGCTTGTCTGCTCCCGGCATCCGCTTACAGACAAGCTGTGACCGTCTCCGGGAGCTGCATGTGTC
AGAGGTTTTCACCGTCATCACCGAAACGCGCGAGGCAGCTGCGGTAAAGCTCATCAGCGTGGTCGTGAAG
CGATTCACAGATGTCTGCCTGTTCATCCGCGTCCAGCTCGTTGAGTTTCTCCAGAAGCGTTAATGTCTGG
CTTCTGATAAAGCGGGCCATGTTAAGGGCGGTTTTTTCCTGTTTGGTCACTGATGCCTCCGTGTAAGGGG
GATTTCTGTTCATGGGGGTAATGATACCGATGAAACGAGAGAGGATGCTCACGATACGGGTTACTGATGA
TGAACATGCCCGGTTACTGGAACGTTGTGAGGGTAAACAACTGGCGGTATGGATGCGGCGGGACCAGAGA
AAAATCACTCAGGGTCAATGCCAGCGCTTCGTTAATACAGATGTAGGTGTTCCACAGGGTAGCCAGCAGC
ATCCTGCGATGCAGATCCGGAACATAATGGTGCAGGGCGCTGACTTCCGCGTTTCCAGACTTTACGAAAC
ACGGAAACCGAAGACCATTCATGTTGTTGCTCAGGTCGCAGACGTTTTGCAGCAGCAGTCGCTTCACGTT
CGCTCGCGTATCGGTGATTCATTCTGCTAACCAGTAAGGCAACCCCGCCAGCCTAGCCGGGTCCTCAACG
ACAGGAGCACGATCATGCGCACCCGTGGCCAGGACCCAACGCTGCCCGAGATGCGCCGCGTGCGGCTGCT
GGAGATGGCGGACGCGATGGATATGTTCTGCCAAGGGTTGGTTTGCGCATTCACAGTTCTCCGCAAGAAT
TGATTGGCTCCAATTCTTGGAGTGGTGAATCCGTTAGCGAGGTGCCGCCGGCTTCCATTCAGGTCGAGGT
GGCCCGGCTCCATGCACCGCGACGCAACGCGGGGAGGCAGACAAGGTATAGGGCGGCGCCTACAATCCAT
GCCAACCCGTTCCATGTGCTCGCCGAGGCGGCATAAATCGCCGTGACGATCAGCGGTCCAGTGATCGAAG
TTAGGCTGGTAAGAGCCGCGAGCGATCCTTGAAGCTGTCCCTGATGGTCGTCATCTACCTGCCTGGACAG
CATGGCCTGCAACGCGGGCATCCCGATGCCGCCGGAAGCGAGAAGAATCATAATGGGGAAGGCCATCCAG
CCTCGCGTCGCGAACGCCAGCAAGACGTAGCCCAGCGCGTCGGCCGCCATGCCGGCGATAATGGCCTGCT
TCTCGCCGAAACGTTTGGTGGCGGGACCAGTGACGAAGGCTTGAGCGAGGGCGTGCAAGATTCCGAATAC
CGCAAGCGACAGGCCGATCATCGTCGCGCTCCAGCGAAAGCGGTCCTCGCCGAAAATGACCCAGAGCGCT
GCCGGCACCTGTCCTACGAGTTGCATGATAAAGAAGACAGTCATAAGTGCGGCGACGATAGTCATGCCCC
GCGCCCACCGGAAGGAGCTGACTGGGTTGAAGGCTCTCAAGGGCATCGGTCGACGCTCTCCCTTATGCGA
CTCCTGCATTAGGAAGCAGCCCAGTAGTAGGTTGAGGCCGTTGAGCACCGCCGCCGCAAGGAATGGTGCA
TGCAAGGAGATGGCGCCCAACAGTCCCCCGGCCACGGGGCCTGCCACCATACCCACGCCGAAACAAGCGC
TCATGAGCCCGAAGTGGCGAGCCCGATCTTCCCCATCGGTGATGTCGGCGATATAGGCGCCAGCAACCGC
ACCTGTGGCGCCGGTGATGCCGGCCACGATGCGTCCGGCGTAGAGGATCGAGATCTCGATCCCGCGAAAT
TAATACGACTCACTATAGGGAGACCACAACGGTTTCCCTCTAGAAATAATTTTGTTTAACTTTAAGAAGG
AGATATACCATGAAACATCACCATCACCATCACCCCATGAAAATCGAAGAAGGTAAACTGGTAATCTGGA
TTAACGGCGATAAAGGCTATAACGGTCTCGCTGAAGTCGGTAAGAAATTCGAGAAAGATACCGGAATTAA
AGTCACCGTTGAGCATCCGGATAAACTGGAAGAGAAATTCCCACAGGTTGCGGCAACTGGCGATGGCCCT
GACATTATCTTCTGGGCACACGACCGCTTTGGTGGCTACGCTCAATCTGGCCTGTTGGCTGAAATCACCC
CGGACAAAGCGTTCCAGGACAAGCTGTATCCGTTTACCTGGGATGCCGTACGTTACAACGGCAAGCTGAT
TGCTTACCCGATCGCTGTTGAAGCGTTATCGCTGATTTATAACAAAGATCTGCTGCCGAACCCGCCAAAA
ACCTGGGAAGAGATCCCGGCGCTGGATAAAGAACTGAAAGCGAAAGGTAAGAGCGCGCTGATGTTCAACC
TGCAAGAACCGTACTTCACCTGGCCGCTGATTGCTGCTGACGGGGGTTATGCGTTCAAGTATGAAAACGG
CAAGTACGACATTAAAGACGTGGGCGTGGATAACGCTGGCGCGAAAGCGGGTCTGACCTTCCTGGTTGAC
CTGATTAAAAACAAACACATGAATGCAGACACCGATTACTCCATCGCAGAAGCTGCCTTTAATAAAGGCG
AAACAGCGATGACCATCAACGGCCCGTGGGCATGGTCCAACATCGACACCAGCAAAGTGAATTATGGTGT
AACGGTACTGCCGACCTTCAAGGGTCAACCATCCAAACCGTTCGTTGGCGTGCTGAGCGCAGGTATTAAC
GCCGCCAGTCCGAACAAAGAGCTGGCAAAAGAGTTCCTCGAAAACTATCTGCTGACTGATGAAGGTCTGG
AAGCGGTTAATAAAGACAAACCGCTGGGTGCCGTAGCGCTGAAGTCTTACGAGGAAGAGTTGGCGAAAGA
TCCACGTATTGCCGCCACTATGGAAAACGCCCAGAAAGGTGAAATCATGCCGAACATCCCGCAGATGTCC
GCTTTCTGGTATGCCGTGCGTACTGCGGTGATCAACGCCGCCAGCGGTCGTCAGACTGTCGATGAAGCCC
TGAAAGACGCGCAGACTAATTCGAGCTCGAACAACAACAACAATAACAATAACAACAACCCCATGAGCGA
GAATCTTTATTTTCAGGGCGCCATGGACGGTACCGGATCCCAGCCCATGAAGCAAGCTTGGGCAACAGAT
GATGTAGCTCAGATTTATGATAAGTGTATTACAGAACTGGAGCAACATCTACATGCCATCCCACCAACTT
TGGCCATGAACCCTCAAGCTCAGGCTCTTCGAAGTCTCTTGGAGGTTGTAGTTTTATCTCGAAACTCTCG
GGATGCCATAGCTGCTCTTGGATTGCTCCAAAAGGCTGTAGAGGGCTTACTAGATGCCACAAGTGGTGCT
GATGCTGACCTTCTGCTGCGCTACAGGGAATGCCACCTCTTGGTCCTAAAAGCTCTGCAGGATGGCCGGG
CATATGGGTCTCCATGGTGCAACAAACAGATCACAAGGTGCCTAATTGAATGTCGAGATGAATATAAATA
TAATGTGGAGGCTGTGGAGCTGCTAATTCGCAATCATTTGGTTAATATGCAGCAGTATGATCTTCACCTA
GCGCAGTCAATGGAGAATGGCTTAAACTACATGGCTGTGGCATTTGCTATGCAGTTAGTAAAAATCCTGC
TGGTGGATGAAAGGAGTGTTGCTCATGTTACTGAGGCAGATCTGTTCCACACCATTGAAACCCTCATGAG
GATTAATGCTCATTCCAGAGGCAATGCTCCAGAAGGATTGCCCCAGCTGATGGAAGTAGTGCGATCCAAC
TATGAAGCAATGATTGATCGTGCTCATGGAGGCCCAAACTTTATGATGCATTCTGGGATCTCTCAAGCCT
CAGAGTATGATGACCCTCCAGGCCTGAGGGAGAAGGCAGAGTATCTTCTGAGGGAATGGGTGAATCTCTA
CCATTCAGCAGCAGCTGGCCGCGACAGTACCAAAGCTTTCTCTGCATTTGTTGGACAGATGCACCAGCAA
GGAATACTGAAGACCGATGATCTCATAACAAGGTTCTTTCGTCTGTGTACTGAAATGTGTGTTGAAATCA
GTTACCGTGCTCAGGCTGAGCAGCAGCACAATCCTGCTGCCAATCCCACCATGATCCGAGCCAAGTGCTA
TCACAACCTGGATGCCTTTGTTCGACTCATTGCACTGCTCGTGAAACACTCAGGGGAGGCCACCAACACT
GTCACAAAGATTAATCTGCTGAACAAGGTCCTTGGTATAGTAGTGGGAGTTCTCCTTCAGGATCATGATG
TTCGTCAGAGTGAATTTCAGCAACTTCCCTACCATCGAATTTTTATCATGCTTCTCTTGGAACTCAATGC
ACCTGAGCATGTGTTGGAAACCATTAATTTCCAGACACTTACAGCTTTCTGCAATACATTCCACATCTTG
AGGCCTACCAAAGCTCCTGGCTTTGTATATGCCTGGCTTGAACTGATTTCCCATCGGATATTTATTGCAA
GAATGCTGGCACATACGCCACAGCAGAAGGGGTGGCCTATGTATGCACAGCTACTGATTGATTTATTCAA
ATATTTAGCGCCTTTCCTTAGAAATGTGGAACTCACCAAACCTATGCAAATCCTCTACAAGGGCACTTTA
AGAGTGCTGCTGGTTCTTTTGCATGATTTCCCAGAGTTCCTTTGTGATTACCATTATGGGTTCTGTGATG
TGATCCCACCTAATTGTATCCAGTTAAGAAATTTGATCCTGAGTGCCTTTCCAAGAAACATGAGGCTCCC
CGACCCATTCACTCCTAATCTAAAGGTGGACATGTTGAGTGAAATTAACATTGCTCCCCGGATTCTCACC
AATTTCACTGGAGTAATGCCACCTCAGTTCAAAAAGGATTTGGATTCCTATCTTAAAACTCGATCACCAG
TCACTTTCCTGTCTGATCTGCGCAGCAACCTACAGGTATCCAATGAACCTGGGAATCGCTACAACCTCCA
GCTCATCAATGCACTGGTGCTCTATGTCGGGACTCAGGCCATTGCGCACATCCACAACAAGGGCAGCACA
CCTTCAATGAGCACCATCACTCACTCAGCACACATGGATATCTTCCAGAATTTGGCTGTGGACTTGGACA
CTGAGGGTCGCTATCTCTTTTTGAATGCAATTGCAAATCAGCTCCGGTACCCAAATAGCCACACTCACTA
CTTCAGTTGCACCATGCTGTACCTTTTTGCAGAGGCCAATACGGAAGCCATCCAAGAACAGATCACAAGA
GTTCTCTTGGAACGGTTGATTGTAAATAGGCCACATCCTTGGGGTCTTCTTATTACCTTCATTGAGCTGA
TTAAAAACCCAGCGTTTAAGTTCTGGAACCATGAATTTGTACACTGTGCCCCAGAAATCGAAAAGTTATT
CCAGTCGGTCGCACAGTGCTGCATGGGACAGAAGCAGGCCCAGCAAGTAATGGAAGGGACAGGTGCCAGT
TAGCGGCCGCACTCGAGCACCACCACCACCACCACTGAGATCCGGCTGCTAACAAAGCCCGAAAGGAAGC
TGAGTTGGCTGCTGCCACCGCTGAGCAATAACTAGCATAACCCCTTGGGGCCTCTAAACGGGTCTTGAGG
GGTTTTTTGCTGAAAGGAGGAACTATATCCGGATATCCACAGGACGGGTGTGGTCGCCATGATCGCGTAG
TCGATAGTGGCTCCAAGTAGCGAAGCGAGCAGGACTGGGCGGCGGCCAAAGCGGTCGGACAGTGCTCCGA
GAACGGGTGCGCATAGAAATTGCATCAACGCATATAGCGCTAGCAGCACGCCATAGTGACTGGCGATGCT
GTCGGAATGGACGATATCCCGCAAGAGGCCCGGCAGTACCGGCATAACCAAG
Features (pLannotate 1.2.2; 16 found; start..end, strand, type, name):
      4..819     -  CDS            KanR: aminoglycoside phosphotransferase; aph(3')-Ia; confers resistance to kanamycin in bacteria or G418 (Geneticin®) in eukaryotes
    941..1529    +  rep_origin     ori: high-copy-number ColE1/pMB1/pBR322/pUC origin of replication
   1715..1857    -  misc_feature   bom: basis of mobility region from pBR322
   1959..2150    -  CDS            rop: Rop protein, which maintains plasmids at low copy number; rop
   2167..2547    +  CDS            YPB1_ECOLX: Protein predicted: Swiss-Prot protein existence level 4. From Escherichia coli.
   2789..3689    -  CDS            TcR (fragment): tetracycline efflux protein; tet; confers resistance to tetracycline
   3711..3729    +  promoter       T7 promoter: promoter for bacteriophage T7 RNA polymerase
   3761..3783    +  RBS            RBS: efficient ribosome binding site from bacteriophage T7 gene 10 (Olins and Rangwala, 1989)
   3796..3814    +  CDS            7xHis (fragment): 6xHis affinity tag
   3817..4917    +  CDS            MBP: maltose binding protein from E. coli; malE (mutated); This version of the gene does not encode a signal sequence, so MBP will remain in the cytosol.
   4968..4988    +  CDS            capTEV™ (fragment): composite tag for in vivo biotinylation, TEV protease cleavage, and 6xHis tagging
   5008..7350    +  CDS            CNOT1 (fragment): CNOT1_HUMAN - Also known as CDC39, KIAA1007, NOT1. Experimental evidence at protein level: Swiss-Prot protein existence level 1. Scaffolding component of the CCR4-NOT complex which is one of the major cellular mRNA deadenylases and is linked to various cellular processes including bulk mRNA degradation, miRNA-mediated repression, translational repression during translational initiation and general transcription regulation. Additional complex functions may be a consequence of its influence on mRNA expression. Its scaffolding function implies its interaction with the catalytic complex module and
   7368..7385    +  CDS            9xHis (fragment): 9xHis affinity tag
   7395..7444    +  CDS            SET1 (fragment): solubility-enhancement tag derived from T7 phage gene 10B
   7452..7499    +  terminator     T7 terminator: transcription terminator for bacteriophage T7 RNA polymerase
   7525..7752    -  CDS            TcR (fragment): tetracycline efflux protein; tet; confers resistance to tetracycline
