[The description below was written by a language model from this plasmid's Addgene catalogue record and pLannotate feature annotations shown in this document.]
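Description:
pETM-41-HsNot1iso1_1597-2376_O is a 7,752 nt bacterial expression plasmid for producing a C-terminal fragment of human CNOT1 (isoform 1, residues 1597–2376) in E. coli. The catalogue lists the backbone as unknown, although the name points to a pETM-41-type vector and the annotated features fit a pET-style, T7-driven design. The plasmid is selected with kanamycin through an aph(3')-Ia resistance gene. It replicates from a ColE1/pBR322-family origin accompanied by the bom region and the rop gene, which restrains copy number and agrees with the "low copy" designation in the record. Two fragments of the tetracycline efflux gene flank the expression cassette. These appear to be pBR322-derived remnants and are not expected to serve as a working marker.

The expression cassette runs from a T7 promoter and the phage T7 gene 10 ribosome binding site to a T7 terminator, so transcription requires a host that supplies T7 RNA polymerase. No lac operator or lacI gene is annotated in the feature table. The encoded fusion starts with an N-terminal His tag, followed by a signal-sequence-less maltose binding protein that remains cytosolic and typically aids solubility and affinity purification. Next comes a short element matching a TEV protease cleavage site, then the CNOT1 fragment. This layout should allow the His-MBP portion to be removed after purification. Downstream His-tag and gene 10-derived annotations lie after the insert, and the record does not show whether they are translated.

CNOT1 is the scaffolding subunit of the CCR4-NOT deadenylase complex. A recombinant fragment of this kind would suit biochemical, interaction or structural studies, though the record states only bacterial expression as the purpose. The depositor notes that the sequence may be theoretical or predicted.
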