Addgene plasmid #147082: pETM-41-HsNot1iso1_1597-2376_O
Purpose: Bacterial Expression of HsNot1iso1_1597-2376
Depositing lab: Elisa Izaurralde. Depositing organization: Max Planck Institute for Developmental Biology.
Backbone
  Vector backbone: Unknown
  Vector type: Bacterial Expression
Growth in bacteria
  Bacterial resistance: Kanamycin, 50 μg/mL
  Growth temperature: 37°C
  Growth strain: DH5alpha
  Copy number: Low Copy
Gene/Insert
  Gene/Insert name: HsNot1iso1_1597-2376
  Species: H. sapiens (human)
  Entrez Gene: CNOT1 (a.k.a. AD-005, CDC39, HPE12, NOT1, NOT1H, VIBOS)
  Cloning method: Unknown
Terms and licenses: Academic/Nonprofit Terms; Industry Terms: Not Available to Industry
Depositor comments: sequence of isoform 1 given by NCBI:NM_016284.4 Plasmids from this collection were made available to the research community and donated after the lab closed. Please note that the sequence provided by the depositing laboratory may be theoretical/predicted or based on Sanger sequencing results. There may be discrepancies between sequencing results obtained by Addgene and the depositor sequence. If an Addgene verified sequence is not available, please contact before placing your order to request that our lab fully sequence the plasmid.
How to cite: pETM-41-HsNot1iso1_1597-2376_O was a gift from Elisa Izaurralde (Addgene plasmid # 147082 ; http://n2t.net/addgene:147082 ; RRID:Addgene_147082)
